Addgene plasmid #90159: pT2-cryR;clecl14aP1Egfp
Purpose: contains clec14a specific gene promoter driving expression of eGFP
Depositing lab: Nathan Lawson. Depositing organization: University of Massachusetts, Worcester. Publication: Robust Identification of Developmentally Active Endothelial Enhancers in Zebrafish Using FANS-Assisted ATAC-Seq. Quillien A, Abdalla M, Yu J, Ou J, Zhu LJ, Lawson ND. Cell Rep. 2017 Jul 18;20(3):709-720. doi: 10.1016/j.celrep.2017.06.070. PubMed 28723572.
Backbone
  Vector backbone: pDESTtol2pACrymCherry
  Backbone manufacturer: Addgene
  Vector type: Bacterial Expression
Growth in bacteria
  Bacterial resistance: Ampicillin, 100 μg/mL
  Growth temperature: 37°C
  Growth strain: DH5alpha
  Copy number: High Copy
Gene/Insert
  Gene/Insert name: clec14aP1Egfp
  Species: D. rerio (zebrafish)
  Tag / fusion protein: EGFP (C terminal on insert)
  Cloning method: Gateway Cloning
Terms and licenses: Academic/Nonprofit Terms; Industry Terms: Not Available to Industry
How to cite: pT2-cryR;clecl14aP1Egfp was a gift from Nathan Lawson (Addgene plasmid # 90159 ; http://n2t.net/addgene:90159 ; RRID:Addgene_90159)
