[The description below was written by a language model from this plasmid's Addgene catalogue record and pLannotate feature annotations shown in this document.]
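Description:
pT2-cryR;clecl14aP1Egfp is a zebrafish transgenesis reporter plasmid assembled by Gateway cloning into the pDESTtol2pACrymCherry destination backbone. The catalogue lists it as a bacterial expression vector, but its stated purpose is to carry a clec14a gene-specific promoter from D. rerio driving EGFP. It is propagated in E. coli as a high-copy plasmid through a ColE1/pUC-type origin and selected with ampicillin via the β-lactamase gene. A fragment of an M13 phage origin and remnants of pBluescript-derived sequence (lac promoter/operator, T3 and T7 promoters, polylinker fragments) are also present.

In the 7,521 nt sequence, the reporter cassette is bounded by Gateway recombination scars. attB4 and attB1 lie upstream, followed by an unannotated stretch of several hundred bases ahead of the EGFP coding sequence, which is presumably where the clec14a P1 promoter fragment sits, although the annotation does not label it. attB2 and attB3 follow EGFP. The adjacent SV40 polyadenylation signal is annotated on the opposite strand, so the table does not clearly show which element terminates the EGFP transcript.

A second, oppositely oriented cassette encodes mCherry with its own SV40 poly(A). The backbone name and the "cryR" designation suggest a crystallin-type lens promoter giving a red eye marker for identifying transgene carriers, but that promoter is not annotated. The backbone name also implies Tol2 transposon arms for transposase-mediated genomic integration. These are not explicitly called either, though a medaka tyrosinase fragment hit may reflect Tol2-associated sequence.

The associated work concerns identifying endothelial enhancers active during zebrafish development, which fits use of this construct to visualise clec14a promoter activity in vivo.
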