Features (pLannotate 1.2.2; 26 found; start..end, strand, type, name):
      4..24      +  protein_bind   attB1: mutant version of attB; core recombination site for the Gateway® BP reaction BP Clonase™
    686..1402    +  CDS            EGFP: EGFP is a basic (constitutively fluorescent) green fluorescent protein published in 1996, derived from Aequorea victoria. It is reported to be a rapidly-maturing weak dimer with moderate acid sensitivity.
   1403..1468    +  misc_feature   MCS: multiple cloning site
   1492..1512    -  protein_bind   attB2: mutant version of attB; core recombination site for the Gateway® BP reaction BP Clonase™
   1539..1559    -  protein_bind   attB3: mutant version of attB; core recombination site for the Gateway® BP reaction BP Clonase™
   1563..1583    +  CDS            lacZα (fragment): LacZα fragment of β-galactosidase; lacZ fragment
   1599..1733    -  polyA_signal   SV40 poly(A) signal: SV40 polyadenylation signal
   1756..1839    -  CDS            large T antigen (fragment): large T antigen from SV40 (simian virus 40)
   2405..2445    -  misc_feature   MCS (fragment): pBluescript multiple cloning site
   2458..2476    -  promoter       T3 promoter: promoter for bacteriophage T3 RNA polymerase
   2521..2537    -  protein_bind   lac operator: The lac repressor binds to the lac operator to inhibit transcription in E. coli. This inhibition can be relieved by adding lactose or isopropyl-β-D-thiogalactopyranoside (IPTG). lac repressor encoded by lacI
   2545..2575    -  promoter       lac promoter: promoter for the E. coli lac operon
   2590..2611    -  protein_bind   CAP binding site: CAP binding activates transcription in the presence of cAMP. E. coli catabolite activator protein
   2624..2716    -  CDS            lacI (fragment): lac repressor; lacI; The lac repressor binds to the lac operator to inhibit transcription in E. coli. This inhibition can be relieved by adding lactose or isopropyl-β-D-thiogalactopyranoside (IPTG).
   2899..3487    -  rep_origin     ori: high-copy-number ColE1/pMB1/pBR322/pUC origin of replication
   3658..4518    -  CDS            AmpR: β-lactamase; bla; confers resistance to ampicillin, carbenicillin, and related antibiotics
   4519..4623    -  promoter       AmpR promoter: bla
   4649..4870    -  rep_origin     M13 ori (fragment) (sequence partly withheld): M13 bacteriophage origin of replication; arrow indicates direction of (+) strand synthesis
   4870..5157    +  CDS            tyr (fragment) (sequence partly withheld): TYRO_ORYLA - Also known as tyro. Experimental evidence at transcript level: Swiss-Prot protein existence level 2. This is a copper-containing oxidase that functions in the formation of pigments such as melanins and other polyphenolic compounds. From Oryzias latipes (Japanese rice fish) (Japanese killifish).
   5699..5820    -  polyA_signal   SV40 poly(A) signal: SV40 polyadenylation signal
   5843..5926    -  CDS            large T antigen (fragment): large T antigen from SV40 (simian virus 40)
   5946..6653    -  CDS            mCherry: mCherry is a basic (constitutively fluorescent) red fluorescent protein published in 2004, derived from Discosoma sp.. It is reported to be a very rapidly-maturing monomer with low acid sensitivity.
   7337..7357    +  protein_bind   attB4: mutant version of attB; core recombination site for the Gateway® BP reaction BP Clonase™
   7359..7377    +  promoter       T7 promoter: promoter for bacteriophage T7 RNA polymerase
   7386..7493    -  misc_feature   MCS: pBluescript multiple cloning site
   7506..3       -  promoter       T3 promoter (across the origin): promoter for bacteriophage T3 RNA polymerase
>Addgene plasmid #90159 | pT2-cryR;clecl14aP1Egfp | addgene full sequence | sequence record 178942 | Addgene NGS Result
ATTCAAGTTTGTACAAAAAAGCAGGCTCGCTAGTTGACTTGACATATATGCACGTAATGTGTTCTGTAAA
TATACAATAATTTATTTTCCACTTAAAGACCCTTAAAAATAGGGCACTGATGTAAAGTACATTTTTAAAT
GGCGAGGTATAAAGTGGAATAATTTTCAAAACTTTATACTCACTACTCTTGAATATTTTTAGAAGTGCTA
CTTTTTACTCATATTTTGAGTAGCAGGTACTTTTACTTGCACTACATATTTTTGGGAAGTAAAGATACTT
TTACTTGAGCATGATTTTTCAGTCCTCTTTCCACCACTGGCTACGATGAAACCTGAAACCTTCAAGGAGA
TGATGGGTGTGGATGCATGAACGGTTTATCAGCCCTATGCCAAGAAACACAGGTTTCCTCGTCATTTAAA
GCTCATCCGTCACTCTGCTGTGGGAGTTTGGCAGTGGGATTGTGTATTATGGAAGCTTCAGTTTCACCAG
GAACAGATTTTTGTTCATAGTTGCGATTGTTTTGCTTCGGCAGCACCACCACCCAAGAGGAAGCGAATGG
CTGTATCAAGGCTGAACAGACTTCCTGTGCTTGTTGTCTTGGGAGGACCTCACAGGGACGGCTAAGAAAG
CCAGGGGGAGAAAAAGCAGACAATATCATTTTAGTTTGAGTCTGCGATCGCCACCATGGTGAGCAAGGGC
GAGGAGCTGTTCACCGGGGTGGTGCCCATCCTGGTCGAGCTGGACGGCGACGTAAACGGCCACAAGTTCA
GCGTGTCCGGCGAGGGCGAGGGCGATGCCACCTACGGCAAGCTGACCCTGAAGTTCATCTGCACCACCGG
CAAGCTGCCCGTGCCCTGGCCCACCCTCGTGACCACCCTGACCTACGGCGTGCAGTGCTTCAGCCGCTAC
CCCGACCACATGAAGCAGCACGACTTCTTCAAGTCCGCCATGCCCGAAGGCTACGTCCAGGAGCGCACCA
TCTTCTTCAAGGACGACGGCAACTACAAGACCCGCGCCGAGGTGAAGTTCGAGGGCGACACCCTGGTGAA
CCGCATCGAGCTGAAGGGCATCGACTTCAAGGAGGACGGCAACATCCTGGGGCACAAGCTGGAGTACAAC
TACAACAGCCACAACGTCTATATCATGGCCGACAAGCAGAAGAACGGCATCAAGGTGAACTTCAAGATCC
GCCACAACATCGAGGACGGCAGCGTGCAGCTCGCCGACCACTACCAGCAGAACACCCCCATCGGCGACGG
CCCCGTGCTGCTGCCCGACAACCACTACCTGAGCACCCAGTCCGCCCTGAGCAAAGACCCCAACGAGAAG
CGCGATCACATGGTCCTGCTGGAGTTCGTGACCGCCGCCGGGATCACTCTCGGCATGGACGAGCTGTACA
AGTCCGGACTCAGATCTCGAGCTCAAGCTTCGAATTCTGCAGTCGACGGTACCGCGGGCCCGGGATCCAC
CGGATCTAGATAACTGATACCCAGCTTTCTTGTACAAAGTGGGGCGCGCCTACGTAACTAGTCTCGAGCA
ACTTTATTATACATAGTTGATAATTCACTGGCCGTCGTTTTACGGTACCATCGATGATGATCCAGACATG
ATAAGATACATTGATGAGTTTGGACAAACCACAACTAGAATGCAGTGAAAAAAATGCTTTATTTGTGAAA
TTTGTGATGCTATTGCTTTATTTGTAACCATTATAAGCTGCAATAAACAAGTTAACAACAACAATTGCAT
TCATTTTATGTTTCAGGTTCAGGGGGAGGTGTGGGAGGTTTTTTAAAGCAAGTAAAACCTCTACAAATGT
GGTATGGCTGATTATGATCCTCTAGATCAGATCTGCGAAGATACGGCCACGGGTGCTCTTGATCCTGTGG
CTGATTTTGGACTGTGCTGCTCGCAGCTGCTGATGAATCACATACTTCCTCCATTTTCTTCCACTGATTG
ACTGTTATAATTTCCCTAATTTCCAGGTCAAGGTGCTGTGCATTGTGGTAATAGATGTGACATGACGTCA
CTTCCAAAGGACCAATGAACATGTCTGACCAATTTCATATAATGTGAAAACGATTTTCATAGGCAGAATA
AATAACATTTAAATTAAACTGGGCATCAGCGCAATTCAATTGGTTTGGTAATAGCAAGGGAAAATAGAAT
GAAGTGATCTCCAAAAAATAAGTACTTTTTGACTGTAAATAAAATTGTAAGGAGTAAAAAGTACTTTTTT
TTCTAAAAAAATGTAATTAAGTAAAAGTAAAAGTATTGATTTTTAATTGTACTCAAGTAAAGTAAAAATC
CCCAAAAATAATACTTAAGTACAGTAATCAAGTAAAATTACTCAAGTACTTTACACCTCTGGTTCTTGAC
CCCCTACCTTCAGCAAGCCCAGCAGATCCACTAGTTCTAGAGCGGCCGCCACCGCGGTGGAGCTCCAGCT
TTTGTTCCCTTTAGTGAGGGTTAATTGCGCGCTTGGCGTAATCATGGTCATAGCTGTTTCCTGTGTGAAA
TTGTTATCCGCTCACAATTCCACACAACATACGAGCCGGAAGCATAAAGTGTAAAGCCTGGGGTGCCTAA
TGAGTGAGCTAACTCACATTAATTGCGTTGCGCTCACTGCCCGCTTTCCAGTCGGGAAACCTGTCGTGCC
AGCTGCATTAATGAATCGGCCAACGCGCGGGGAGAGGCGGTTTGCGTATTGGGCGCTCTTCCGCTTCCTC
GCTCACTGACTCGCTGCGCTCGGTCGTTCGGCTGCGGCGAGCGGTATCAGCTCACTCAAAGGCGGTAATA
CGGTTATCCACAGAATCAGGGGATAACGCAGGAAAGAACATGTGAGCAAAAGGCCAGCAAAAGGCCAGGA
ACCGTAAAAAGGCCGCGTTGCTGGCGTTTTTCCATAGGCTCCGCCCCCCTGACGAGCATCACAAAAATCG
ACGCTCAAGTCAGAGGTGGCGAAACCCGACAGGACTATAAAGATACCAGGCGTTTCCCCCTGGAAGCTCC
CTCGTGCGCTCTCCTGTTCCGACCCTGCCGCTTACCGGATACCTGTCCGCCTTTCTCCCTTCGGGAAGCG
TGGCGCTTTCTCATAGCTCACGCTGTAGGTATCTCAGTTCGGTGTAGGTCGTTCGCTCCAAGCTGGGCTG
TGTGCACGAACCCCCCGTTCAGCCCGACCGCTGCGCCTTATCCGGTAACTATCGTCTTGAGTCCAACCCG
GTAAGACACGACTTATCGCCACTGGCAGCAGCCACTGGTAACAGGATTAGCAGAGCGAGGTATGTAGGCG
GTGCTACAGAGTTCTTGAAGTGGTGGCCTAACTACGGCTACACTAGAAGAACAGTATTTGGTATCTGCGC
TCTGCTGAAGCCAGTTACCTTCGGAAAAAGAGTTGGTAGCTCTTGATCCGGCAAACAAACCACCGCTGGT
AGCGGTGGTTTTTTTGTTTGCAAGCAGCAGATTACGCGCAGAAAAAAAGGATCTCAAGAAGATCCTTTGA
TCTTTTCTACGGGGTCTGACGCTCAGTGGAACGAAAACTCACGTTAAGGCATTTTGGTCATGAGATTATC
AAAAAGGATCTTCACCTAGATCCTTTTAAATTAAAAATGAAGTTTTAAATCAATCTAAAGTATATATGAG
TAAACTTGGTCTGACAGTTACCAATGCTTAATCAGTGAGGCACCTATCTCAGCGATCTGTCTATTTCGTT
CATCCATAGTTGCCTGACTCCCCGTCGTGTAGATAACTACGATACGGGAGGGCTTACCATCTGGCCCCAG
TGCTGCAATGATACCGCGAGACCCACGCTCACCGGCTCCAGATTTATCAGCAATAAACCAGCCAGCCGGA
AGGGCCGAGCGCAGAAGTGGTCCTGCAACTTTATCCGCCTCCATCCAGTCTATTAATTGTTGCCGGGAAG
CTAGAGTAAGTAGTTCGCCAGTTAATAGTTTGCGCAACGTTGTTGCCATTGCTACAGGCATCGTGGTGTC
ACGCTCGTCGTTTGGTATGGCTTCATTCAGCTCCGGTTCCCAACGATCAAGGCGAGTTACATGATCCCCC
ATGTTGTGCAAAAAAGCGGTTAGCTCCTTCGGTCCTCCGATCGTTGTCAGAAGTAAGTTGGCCGCAGTGT
TATCACTCATGGTTATGGCAGCACTGCATAATTCTCTTACTGTCATGCCATCCGTAAGATGCTTTTCTGT
GACTGGTGAGTACTCAACCAAGTCATTCTGAGAATAGTGTATGCGGCGACCGAGTTGCTCTTGCCCGGCG
TCAATACGGGATAATACCGCGCCACATAGCAGAACTTTAAAAGTGCTCATCATTGGAAAACGTTCTTCGG
GGCGAAAACTCTCAAGGATCTTACCGCTGTTGAGATCCAGTTCGATGTAACCCACTCGTGCACCCAACTG
ATCTTCAGCATCTTTTACTTTCACCAGCGTTTCTGGGTGAGCAAAAACAGGAAGGCAAAATGCCGCAAAA
AAGGGAATAAGGGCGACACGGAAATGTTGAATACTCATACTCTTCCTTTTTCAATATTATTGAAGCATTT
ATCAGGGTTATTGTCTCATGAGCGGATACATATTTGAATGTATTTAGAAAAATAAACAAATAGGGGTTCC
GCGCACATTTCCCCGAAAAGTGCCACCTAAATTGTAAGCGTTAATATTTTGTTAAAATTCGCGTTAAATT
TTTGTTAAATCAGCTCATTTTTTAACCAATAGGCCGAAATCGGCAAAATCCCTTATAAATCAAAAGAATA
GACCGAGATAGGGT
[37 nt withheld, positions 4775-4811]
AAAGAACGTGGACTCCAACGTCAAAGG
[32 nt withheld, positions 4839-4870]
GCTGGCTAAGAACTCATCAGCCTCCCCGGTCCATCTACCCACGTACCAATGCACCAATTGGCCACAATGA
CGGCTACTACATGGTGCCATTCCTTCCTCTTTATAGGAATGGAGACTACCTCCTGTCCAACAATGCTCTT
GGATACGAGTACGCCTACCTGTTGGACCCAGGTCATTGCACAACACCAGAAATGCCCTCTGATCTGCAAA
AGACGTGAATATCTGTTCAGACACCCATATCCACTCTGTTCCACACAGGTCAGAGGTTTGTCCAGGAGTT
CTTGACAGAGGTGTAAAAAGTACTCAAAAATTTTACTCAAGTGAAAGTACAAGTACTTAGGGAAAATTTT
ACTCAATTAAAAGTAAAAGTATCTGGCTAGAATCTTACTTGAGTAAAAGTAAAAAAGTACTCCATTAAAA
TTGTACTTGAGTATTAAGGAAGTAAAAGTAAAAGCAAGAAAGAAAACTAGAGATTCTTGTTTAAGCTTTT
AATCTCAAAAAACATTAAATGAAATGCATACAAGGTTTTATCCTGCTTTAGAACTGTTTGTATTTAATTA
TCAAACTATAAGACAGACAATCTAATGCCAGTACACGCTACTCAAAGTTGTAAAACCTCAGATTTAACTT
CAGTAGAAGCTGATTCTCAAAATTGTTAGTGTCAAGCCTAGCTCTTTTGGGGCTGAAAAGCAATCCTGCA
GTGCTGAAAAGCCTCTCACAGGCAGCCGATGCGGGAAGAGGTGTATTAGTCTTGATAGAGAGGCTGCAAA
TAGCAGGAAACGTGAGCAGAGACTCCCTGGTGTCTGAAACACAGGCCCATTTACGCCTTAAGATACATTG
ATGAGTTTGGACAAACCACAACTAGAATGCAGTGAAAAAAATGCTTTATTTGTGAAATTTGTGATGCTAT
TGCTTTATTTGTAACCATTATAAGCTGCAATAAACAAGTTAACAACAACAATTGCATTCATTTTATGTTT
CAGGTTCAGGGGGAGGTGTGGGAGGTTTTTTAAAGCAAGTAAAACCTCTACAAATGTGGTATGGCTGATT
ATGATCTAGAGTCGCGGCCGCTTTACTTGTACAGCTCGTCCATGCCGCCGGTGGAGTGGTGGCCCTCGGC
GCGCTCGTACTGTTCCACGATGGTGTAGTCCTCGTTGTGGGAGGTGATGTCCAGCTTGATGTTGACGTTG
TAGGCGCCGGGCAGCTGCACGGGCTTCTTGGCCTTGTAGGTGGTCTTGACCTCGGCGTCGTAGTGGCCGC
CGTCCTTCAGCTTCAGCCTCTGCTTGATCTCGCCCTTCAGGGCGCCGTCCTCGGGGTACATCCGCTCGGA
GGAGGCCTCCCAGCCCATGGTCTTCTTCTGCATTACGGGGCCGTCGGAGGGGAAGTTGGTGCCGCGCAGC
TTCACCTTGTAGATGAACTCGCCGTCCTGCAGGGAGGAGTCCTGGGTCACGGTCACCACGCCGCCGTCCT
CGAAGTTCATCACGCGCTCCCACTTGAAGCCCTCGGGGAAGGACAGCTTCAAGTAGTCGGGGATGTCGGC
GGGGTGCTTCACGTAGGCCTTGGAGCCGTACATGAACTGAGGGGACAGGATGTCCCAGGCGAAGGGCAGG
GGGCCGCCCTTGGTCACCTTCAGCTTGGCGGTCTGGGTGCCCTCGTAGGGGCGGCCCTCGCCCTCGCCCT
CGATCTCGAACTCGTGGCCGTTCACGGAGCCCTCCATGTGCACCTTGAAGCGCATGAACTCCTTGATGAT
GGCCATGTTGTCATCCTCGCCCTTGCTCACCATGGTGGCGACCGGTAATGTCAGACCTGGTAACTCCTTA
CTGTAACTTATTGCACCTGATGAACAAAAGATGTGAACTGAACGCAAGTAGGAGGCTAATAGAGGCTAGT
ACAGTACAAAGATCCCCAAATGATGTGTGCCGGCCTTAGTGGAGGCAGACCCCTGGTTATATACCTGTGC
TGCAGAAAGAGGGGCTTACAAATGGATCTCTCTGGAATGGCATTATCTCATGGTGGGAACAGTGTTGTCA
GCAGAATCAGCGGGGTGGACTCTGACCTGAGAATGACAGTCTAGCACTGAATGGCTCAGACAATACTCTT
GTGGCCAACTATCACCGGAAAATAAGTGCCTGCCAAAACAAACCAGACCAGATGAAGCTACATGGCTGTA
GAACGTCAGTATTTAATGTGTTGTGGCCACTTGGTTCACCAGATTTAAGAGCTAATTTTTTTAAATATCA
CAGATAATCAATCGCTTTTTTTTTTCTTGACTGAAAAGCTTAGACTGGAAAATTCTTTGAAAAAGTTTGC
ACTACAGAAAATAAATACATAACATCCTGCACTGAATGCACACTATTAATAGAAAAGAGAGCATTATTGT
AGGAAATGTATTGTATATGTACATTCTGTGCATTTCACAATTTTCTCGAGCAGGAAACAGCTATGACCAT
GATTACGCCAAGCTATCAACTTTGTATAGAAAAGTTGGTAATACGACTCACTATAGGGCGAATTGGGTAC
CGGGCCCCCCCTCGAGGTCGACGGTATCGATAAGCTTGATATCGAATTCCTGCAGCCCGGGGGATCCACT
AGTTCTAGAGCGGCCGCCACCGCGGTGGAGCTCCAGCTTTTGTTCCCTTTAGTGAGGGTTA
